>Addgene plasmid #247364 | pLEX_305_HA-ATXN1-DUX4 | addgene full sequence | sequence record 491585 | Addgene NGS Result
TTGAGATCCTTTTTTTCTGCGCGTAATCTGCTGCTTGCAAACAAAAAAACCACCGCTACCAGCGGTGGTT
TGTTTGCCGGATCAAGAGCTACCAACTCTTTTTCCGAAGGTAACTGGCTTCAGCAGAGCGCAGATACCAA
ATACTGTTCTTCTAGTGTAGCCGTAGTTAGGCCACCACTTCAAGAACTCTGTAGCACCGCCTACATACCT
CGCTCTGCTAATCCTGTTACCAGTGGCTGCTGCCAGTGGCGATAAGTCGTGTCTTACCGGGTTGGACTCA
AGACGATAGTTACCGGATAAGGCGCAGCGGTCGGGCTGAACGGGGGGTTCGTGCACACAGCCCAGCTTGG
AGCGAACGACCTACACCGAACTGAGATACCTACAGCGTGAGCTATGAGAAAGCGCCACGCTTCCCGAAGG
GAGAAAGGCGGACAGGTATCCGGTAAGCGGCAGGGTCGGAACAGGAGAGCGCACGAGGGAGCTTCCAGGG
GGAAACGCCTGGTATCTTTATAGTCCTGTCGGGTTTCGCCACCTCTGACTTGAGCGTCGATTTTTGTGAT
GCTCGTCAGGGGGGCGGAGCCTATGGAAAAACGCCAGCAACGCGGCCTTTTTACGGTTCCTGGCCTTTTG
CTGGCCTTTTGCTCACATGTTCTTTCCTGCGTTATCCCCTGATTCTGTGGATAACCGTATTACCGCCTTT
GAGTGAGCTGATACCGCTCGCCGCAGCCGAACGACCGAGCGCAGCGAGTCAGTGAGCGAGGAAGCGGAAG
AGCGCCCAATACGCAAACCGCCTCTCCCCGCGCGTTGGCCGATTCATTAATGCAGCTGGCACGACAGGTT
TCCCGACTGGAAAGCGGGCAGTGAGCGCAACGCAATTAATGTGAGTTAGCTCACTCATTAGGCACCCCAG
GCTTTACACTTTATGCTTCCGGCTCGTATGTTGTGTGGAATTGTGAGCGGATAACAATTTCACACAGGAA
ACAGCTATGACCATGATTACGCCAAGCGCGCAATTAACCCTCACTAAAGGGAACAAAAGCTGGAGCTGCA
AGCTTAATGTAGTCTTATGCAATACTCTTGTAGTCTTGCAACATGGTAACGATGAGTTAGCAACATGCCT
TACAAGGAGAGAAAAAGCACCGTGCATGCCGATTGGTGGAAGTAAGGTGGTACGATCGTGCCTTATTAGG
AAGGCAACAGACGGGTCTGACATGGATTGGACGAACCACTGAATTGCCGCATTGCAGAGATATTGTATTT
AAGTGCCTAGCTCGATACATAAACGGGTCTCTCTGGTTAGACCAGATCTGAGCCTGGGAGCTCTCTGGCT
AACTAGGGAACCCACTGCTTAAGCCTCAATAAAGCTTGCCTTGAGTGCTTCAAGTAGTGTGTGCCCGTCT
GTTGTGTGACTCTGGTAACTAGAGATCCCTCAGACCCTTTTAGTCAGTGTGGAAAATCTCTAGCAGTGGC
GCCCGAACAGGGACTTGAAAGCGAAAGGGAAACCAGAGGAGCTCTCTCGACGCAGGACTCGGCTTGCTGA
AGCGCGCACGGCAAGAGGCGAGGGGCGGCGACTGGTGAGTACGCCAAAAATTTTGACTAGCGGAGGCTAG
AAGGAGAGAGATGGGTGCGAGAGCGTCAGTATTAAGCGGGGGAGAATTAGATCGCGATGGGAAAAAATTC
GGTTAAGGCCAGGGGGAAAGAAAAAATATAAATTAAAACATATAGTATGGGCAAGCAGGGAGCTAGAACG
ATTCGCAGTTAATCCTGGCCTGTTAGAAACATCAGAAGGCTGTAGACAAATACTGGGACAGCTACAACCA
TCCCTTCAGACAGGATCAGAAGAACTTAGATCATTATATAATACAGTAGCAACCCTCTATTGTGTGCATC
AAAGGATAGAGATAAAAGACACCAAGGAAGCTTTAGACAAGATAGAGGAAGAGCAAAACAAAAGTAAGAC
CACCGCACAGCAAGCGGCCGCTGATCTTCAGACCTGGAGGAGGAGATATGAGGGACAATTGGAGAAGTGA
ATTATATAAATATAAAGTAGTAAAAATTGAACCATTAGGAGTAGCACCCACCAAGGCAAAGAGAAGAGTG
GTGCAGAGAGAAAAAAGAGCAGTGGGAATAGGAGCTTTGTTCCTTGGGTTCTTGGGAGCAGCAGGAAGCA
CTATGGGCGCAGCGTCAATGACGCTGACGGTACAGGCCAGACAATTATTGTCTGGTATAGTGCAGCAGCA
GAACAATTTGCTGAGGGCTATTGAGGCGCAACAGCATCTGTTGCAACTCACAGTCTGGGGCATCAAGCAG
CTCCAGGCAAGAATCCTGGCTGTGGAAAGATACCTAAAGGATCAACAGCTCCTGGGGATTTGGGGTTGCT
CTGGAAAACTCATTTGCACCACTGCTGTGCCTTGGAATGCTAGTTGGAGTAATAAATCTCTGGAACAGAT
TTGGAATCACACGACCTGGATGGAGTGGGACAGAGAAATTAACAATTACACAAGCTTAATACACTCCTTA
ATTGAAGAATCGCAAAACCAGCAAGAAAAGAATGAACAAGAATTATTGGAATTAGATAAATGGGCAAGTT
TGTGGAATTGGTTTAACATAACAAATTGGCTGTGGTATATAAAATTATTCATAATGATAGTAGGAGGCTT
GGTAGGTTTAAGAATAGTTTTTGCTGTACTTTCTATAGTGAATAGAGTTAGGCAGGGATATTCACCATTA
TCGTTTCAGACCCACCTCCCAACCCCGAGGGGACCCATGCATTGCATCTCAATTAGTCAGCAACCAGGTG
TGGAAAGTCCCCAGGCTCCCCAGCAGGCAGAAGTATGCAAAGCATGCGTCTCAATTAGTCAGCAACCATA
GTCCCGCCCCTAACTCCGCCCATCCCGCCCCTAACTCCGCCCAGTTCCGCCCATTCTCCGCCCCATGGCT
GACTAATTTTTTTTATTTATGCAGAGGCCGAGGCCGCCTCGGCCTCTGAGCTATTCCAGAAGTAGTGAGG
AGGCTTTTTTGGAGGCCTAGGCTTTTGCAAAAAGCTTTCTAGAGGTACCACCGGAGCTTACCATGACCGA
GTACAAGCCCACGGTGCGCCTCGCCACCCGCGACGACGTCCCCAGGGCCGTACGCACCCTCGCCGCCGCG
TTCGCCGACTACCCCGCCACGCGCCACACCGTCGATCCGGACCGCCACATCGAGCGGGTCACCGAGCTGC
AAGAACTCTTCCTCACGCGCGTCGGGCTCGACATCGGCAAGGTGTGGGTCGCGGACGACGGCGCCGCCGT
GGCGGTCTGGACCACGCCGGAGAGCGTCGAAGCGGGGGCGGTGTTCGCCGAGATCGGCCCGCGCATGGCC
GAGTTGAGCGGTTCCCGGCTGGCCGCGCAGCAACAGATGGAAGGCCTCCTGGCGCCGCACCGGCCCAAGG
AGCCCGCGTGGTTCCTGGCCACCGTCGGCGTCTCGCCCGACCACCAGGGCAAGGGTCTGGGCAGCGCCGT
CGTGCTCCCCGGAGTGGAGGCGGCCGAGCGCGCCGGGGTGCCCGCCTTCCTGGAGACCTCCGCGCCCCGC
AACCTCCCCTTCTACGAGCGGCTCGGCTTCACCGTCACCGCCGACGTCGAGGTGCCCGAAGGACCGCGCA
CCTGGTGCATGACCCGCAAGCCCGGTGCCAGTTAACGAATTCTAGATCTTGAGACAAATGGCAGTATTCA
TCCACAATTTTAAAAGAAAAGGGGGGATTGGGGGGTACAGTGCAGGGGAAAGAATAGTAGACATAATAGC
AACAGACATACAAACTAAAGAATTACAAAAACAAATTACAAAAATTCAAAATTTTCGGGTTTATTACAGG
GACAGCAGAGATCCACTTTGGCGCCGGCTCGAGGCCTGCAGGTTGCGCCTTTTCCAAGGCAGCCCTGGGT
TTGCGCAGGGACGCGGCTGCTCTGGGCGTGGTTCCGGGAAACGCAGCGGCGCCGACCCTGGGTCTCGCAC
ATTCTTCACGTCCGTTCGCAGCGTCACCCGGATCTTCGCCGCTACCCTTGTGGGCCCCCCGGCGACGCTT
CCTGCTCCGCCCCTAAGTCGGGAAGGTTCCTTGCGGTTCGCGGCGTGCCGGACGTGACAAACGGAAGCCG
CACGTCTCACTAGTACCCTCGCAGACGGACAGCGCCAGGGAGCAATGGCAGCGCGCCGACCGCGATGGGC
TGTGGCCAATAGCGGCTGCTCAGCAGGGCGCGCCGAGAGCAGCGGCCGGGAAGGGGCGGTGCGGGAGGCG
GGGTGTGGGGCGGTAGTGTGGGCCCTGTTCCTGCCCGCGCGGTGTTCCGCATTCTGCAAGCCTCCGGAGC
GCACGTCGGCAGTCGGCTCCCTCGTTGACCGAATCACCGACCTCTCTCCCCAGGGGCTAGCATCGATTGA
TCAACAAGTTTGTACAAAAAAGCAGGCTTAATGGCAGGTTACCCATACGACGTTCCTGACTATGCGTCAC
TCTACCCCTATGACGTACCGGATTATGCATCCCTATATCCGTATGATGTTCCAGATTACGCTTCTCTACG
TTCCTCTAGAGGCGTCCACCATATGTTATCACTTCGAATTCGATATCGAGCTCCCAGGTACCGATCTCGA
GCGGCCGCCATGAAATCCAACCAAGAGCGGAGCAACGAATGCCTGCCTCCCAAGAAGCGCGAGATCCCCG
CCACCAGCCGGTCCTCCGAGGAGAAGGCCCCTACCCTGCCCAGCGACAACCACCGGGTGGAGGGCACAGC
ATGGCTCCCGGGCAACCCTGGTGGCCGGGGCCACGGGGGCGGGAGGCATGGGCCGGCAGGGACCTCGGTG
GAGCTTGGTTTACAACAGGGAATAGGTTTACACAAAGCATTGTCCACAGGGCTGGACTACTCCCCGCCCA
GCGCTCCCAGGTCTGTCCCCGTGGCCACCACGCTGCCTGCCGCGTACGCCACCCCGCAGCCAGGGACCCC
GGTGTCCCCCGTACAGTACGCTCACCTGCCGCACACCTTCCAGTTCATTGGGTCCTCCCAATACAGTGGA
ACCTATGCCAGCTTCATCCCATCACAGCTGATCCCCCCAACCGCCAACCCCGTCACCAGTGCAGTGGCCT
CGGCCGCAGGGGCCACCACTCCATCCCAGCGCTCCCAGCTGGAGGCCTATTCCACTCTGCTGGCCAACAT
GGGCAGTCTGAGCCAGACGCCGGGACACAAGGCTGAGCAGCAGCACCTCAGCAGGGCTCCGGGGCTTATC
ACCCCGGGGTCCCCCCCACCAGCCCAGCAGAACCAGTACGTCCACATTTCCAGTTCTCCGCAGAACACCG
GCCGCACCGCCTCTCCTCCGGCCATCCCCGTCCACCTCCACCCCCACCAGACGATGATCCCACACACGCT
CACCCTGGGGCCCCCCTCCCAGGTCGTCATGCAATACGCCGACTCCGGCAGCCACTTTGTCCCTCGGGAG
GCCACCAAGAAAGCTGAGAGCAGCCGGCTGCAGCAGGCCATCCAGGCCAAGGAGGTCCTGAACGGTGAGA
TGGAGAAGAGCCGGCGGTACGGGGCCCCGTCCTCAGCCGACCTGGGCCTGGGCAAGGCAGGCGGCAAGTC
GGTTCCTCACCCGTACGAGTCCAGGCACGTGGTGGTCCACCCGAGCCCCTCAGACTACAGCAGTCGTGAT
CCTTCGGGGGTCCGGGCCTCTGTGATGGTCCTGCCCAACAGCAACACGCCCGCAGCTGACCTGGAGGTGC
AACAGGCCACTCATCGTGAAGCCTCCCCTTCTACCCTCAACGACAAAAGTGGCCTGCATTTAGGGAAGCC
TGGCCACCGGTCCTACGCGCTCTCACCCCACACGGTCATTCAGACCACACACAGTGCTTCAGAGCCACTC
CCGGTGGGACTGCCAGCCACGGCCTTCTACGCAGGGACTCAACCCCCTGTCATCGGCTACCTGAGCGGCC
AGCAGCAAGCAATCACCTACGCCGGCAGCCTGCCCCAGCACCTGGTGATCCCCGGCACACAGCCCCTGCT
CATCCCGGTCGGCAGCACTGACATGGAAGCGTCGGGGGCAGCCCCGGCCATAGTCACGTCATCCCCCCAG
TTTGCTGCAGTGCCTCACACGTTCGTCACCACCGCCCTTCCCAAGAGCGAGAACTTCAACCCTGAGGCCC
TGGTCACCCAGGCCGCCTACCCAGCCATGGTGCAGGCCCAGATCCACCTGCCTGTGGTGCAGTCCGTGGC
CTCCCCGGCGGCGGCTCCCCCTACGCTGCCTCCCTACTTCATGAAAGGCTCCATCATCCAGTTGGCCAAC
GGGGAGCTAAAGAAGGTGGAAGACTTAAAAACAGAAGATTTCATCCAGAGTGCAGAGATAAGCAACGACC
TGAAGATCGACTCCAGCACCGTAGAGAGGATTGAAGACAGCCATAGCCCGGGCGTGGCCGTGATACAGTT
CGCCGTCGGGGAGCACCGAGCCCAGGTCAGCGTTGAAGTTTTGGTAGAGTATCCTTTTTTTGTGTTTGGA
CAGGGCTGGTCATCCTGCTGTCCGGAGAGAACCAGCCAGCTCTTTGATTTGCCGTGTTCCAAACTCTCAG
TTGGGGATGTCTGCATCTCGCTTACCCTCAAGAACCTGAAGAACGGCTCTGTTAAAAAGGGCCAGCCCGT
GGATCCCGCCAGCGTCCTGCTGAAGCACTCAAAGGCCGACGGCCTGGCGGGCAGCAGACACAGGTATGCC
GAGCAGGAAAACGGAATCAACCAGGGGAGTGCCCAGATGCTCTCTGAGAATGGCGAACTGAAGTTTCCAG
AGAAAATGGGATTGCCTGCAGCGCCCTTCCTCACCAAAATAGAACCCAGCAAGCCCGCGGCAACGAGGAA
GAGGAGGTGGTCGGCGCCAGAGAGCCGCAAACTGGAGAAGTCAGAAGACGAACCACTGAGGCAGCACCGG
CGGGAATCTCGGCCCTGGCCCGGGAGACGCGGCCCGCCAGAAGGCCGGCGAAAGCGGACCGCCGTCACCG
GATCCCAGACCGCCCTGCTCCTCCGAGCCTTTGAGAAGGATCGCTTTCCAGGCATCGCCGCCCGGGAGGA
GCTGGCCAGAGAGACGGGCCTCCCGGAGTCCAGGATTCAGATCTGGTTTCAGAATCGAAGGGCCAGGCAC
CCGGGACAGGGTGGCAGGGCGCCCGCGCAGGCAGGCGGCCTGTGCAGCGCGGCCCCCGGCGGGGGTCACC
CTGCTCCCTCGTGGGTCGCCTTCGCCCACACCGGCGCGTGGGGAACGGGGCTTCCCGCACCCCACGTGCC
CTGCGCGCCTGGGGCTCTCCCACAGGGGGCTTTCGTGAGCCAGGCAGCGAGGGCCGCCCCCGCGCTGCAG
CCCAGCCAGGCCGCGCCGGCAGAGGGGATCTCCCAACCTGCCCCGGCGCGCGGGGATTTCGCCTACGCCG
CCCCGGCTCCTCCGGACGGGGCGCTCTCCCACCCTCAGGCTCCTCGGTGGCCTCCGCACCCGGGCAAAAG
CCGGGAGGACCGGGACCCGCAGCGCGACGGCCTGCCGGGCCCCTGCGCGGTGGCACAGCCTGGGCCCGCT
CAAGCGGGGCCGCAGGGCCAAGGGGTGCTTGCGCCACCCACGTCCCAGGGGAGTCCGTGGTGGGGCTGGG
GCCGGGGTCCCCAGGTCGCCGGGGCGGCGTGGGAACCCCAAGCCGGGGCAGCTCCACCTCCCCAGCCCGC
GCCCCCGGACGCCTCCGCCTCCGCGCGGCAGGGGCAGATGCAAGGCATCCCGGCGCCCTCCCAGGCGCTC
CAGGAGCCGGCGCCCTGGTCTGCACTCCCCTGCGGCCTGCTGCTGGATGAGCTCCTGGCGAGCCCGGAGT
TTCTGCAGCAGGCGCAACCTCTCCTAGAAACGGAGGCCCCGGGGGAGCTGGAGGCCTCGGAAGAGGCCGC
CTCGCTGGAAGCACCCCTCAGCGAGGAAGAATACCGGGCTCTGCTGGAGGAGCTTTAGAACCCAGCTTTC
TTGTACAAAGTGGTTACCGGTTAGTAATGAACTAGTTAAGTCGACAATCAACGCGTTAAGTCGACAATCA
ACCTCTGGATTACAAAATTTGTGAAAGATTGACTGGTATTCTTAACTATGTTGCTCCTTTTACGCTATGT
GGATACGCTGCTTTAATGCCTTTGTATCATGCTATTGCTTCCCGTATGGCTTTCATTTTCTCCTCCTTGT
ATAAATCCTGGTTGCTGTCTCTTTATGAGGAGTTGTGGCCCGTTGTCAGGCAACGTGGCGTGGTGTGCAC
TGTGTTTGCTGACGCAACCCCCACTGGTTGGGGCATTGCCACCACCTGTCAGCTCCTTTCCGGGACTTTC
GCTTTCCCCCTCCCTATTGCCACGGCGGAACTCATCGCCGCCTGCCTTGCCCGCTGCTGGACAGGGGCTC
GGCTGTTGGGCACTGACAATTCCGTGGTGTTGTCGGGGAAATCATCGTCCTTTCCTTGGCTGCTCGCCTG
TGTTGCCACCTGGATTCTGCGCGGGACGTCCTTCTGCTACGTCCCTTCGGCCCTCAATCCAGCGGACCTT
CCTTCCCGCGGCCTGCTGCCGGCTCTGCGGCCTCTTCCGCGTCTTCGCCTTCGCCCTCAGACGAGTCGGA
TCTCCCTTTGGGCCGCCTCCCCGCGTCGACTTTAAGACCAATGACTTACAAGGCAGCTGTAGATCTTAGC
CACTTTTTAAAAGAAAAGGGGGGACTGGAAGGGCTAATTCACTCCCAACGAAGACAAGATCTGCTTTTTG
CTTGTACTGGGTCTCTCTGGTTAGACCAGATCTGAGCCTGGGAGCTCTCTGGCTAACTAGGGAACCCACT
GCTTAAGCCTCAATAAAGCTTGCCTTGAGTGCTTCAAGTAGTGTGTGCCCGTCTGTTGTGTGACTCTGGT
AACTAGAGATCCCTCAGACCCTTTTAGTCAGTGTGGAAAATCTCTAGCAGTACGTATAGTAGTTCATGTC
ATCTTATTATTCAGTATTTATAACTTGCAAAGAAATGAATATCAGAGAGTGAGAGGAACTTGTTTATTGC
AGCTTATAATGGTTACAAATAAAGCAATAGCATCACAAATTTCACAAATAAAGCATTTTTTTCACTGCAT
TCTAGTTGTGGTTTGTCCAAACTCATCAATGTATCTTATCATGTCTGGCTCTAGCTATCCCGCCCCTAAC
TCCGCCCATCCCGCCCCTAACTCCGCCCAGTTCCGCCCATTCTCCGCCCCATGGCTGACTAATTTTTTTT
ATTTATGCAGAGGCCGAGGCCGCCTCGGCCTCTGAGCTATTCCAGAAGTAGTGAGGAGGCTTTTTTGGAG
GCCTAGGGACGTACCCAATTCGCCCTATAGTGAGTCGTATTACGCGCGCTCACTGGCCGTCGTTTTACAA
CGTCGTGACTGGGAAAACCCTGGCGTTACCCAACTTAATCGCCTTGCAGCACATCCCCCTTTCGCCAGCT
GGCGTAATAGCGAAGAGGCCCGCACCGATCGCCCTTCCCAACAGTTGCGCAGCCTGAATGGCGAATGGG
[124 nt withheld, positions 9520-9643]
C
[91 nt withheld, positions 9645-9735]
A
[49 nt withheld, positions 9737-9785]
CCTTTGACGTTGGAGTCCACGTTCTTT
[37 nt withheld, positions 9813-9849]
ACCCTATCTCGGTCTATTCTTTTGATTTATAAGGGATTTTGCCGATTTCGGCCTATTGGTTAAAAAATGA
GCTGATTTAACAAAAATTTAACGCGAATTTTAACAAAATATTAACGCTTACAATTTAGGTGGCACTTTTC
GGGGAAATGTGCGCGGAACCCCTATTTGTTTATTTTTCTAAATACATTCAAATATGTATCCGCTCATGAG
ACAATAACCCTGATAAATGCTTCAATAATATTGAAAAAGGAAGAGTATGAGTATTCAACATTTCCGTGTC
GCCCTTATTCCCTTTTTTGCGGCATTTTGCCTTCCTGTTTTTGCTCACCCAGAAACGCTGGTGAAAGTAA
AAGATGCTGAAGATCAGTTGGGTGCACGAGTGGGTTACATCGAACTGGATCTCAACAGCGGTAAGATCCT
TGAGAGTTTTCGCCCCGAAGAACGTTTTCCAATGATGAGCACTTTTAAAGTTCTGCTATGTGGCGCGGTA
TTATCCCGTATTGACGCCGGGCAAGAGCAACTCGGTCGCCGCATACACTATTCTCAGAATGACTTGGTTG
AGTACTCACCAGTCACAGAAAAGCATCTTACGGATGGCATGACAGTAAGAGAATTATGCAGTGCTGCCAT
AACCATGAGTGATAACACTGCGGCCAACTTACTTCTGACAACGATCGGAGGACCGAAGGAGCTAACCGCT
TTTTTGCACAACATGGGGGATCATGTAACTCGCCTTGATCGTTGGGAACCGGAGCTGAATGAAGCCATAC
CAAACGACGAGCGTGACACCACGATGCCTGTAGCAATGGCAACAACGTTGCGCAAACTATTAACTGGCGA
ACTACTTACTCTAGCTTCCCGGCAACAATTAATAGACTGGATGGAGGCGGATAAAGTTGCAGGACCACTT
CTGCGCTCGGCCCTTCCGGCTGGCTGGTTTATTGCTGATAAATCTGGAGCCGGTGAGCGTGGGTCTCGCG
GTATCATTGCAGCACTGGGGCCAGATGGTAAGCCCTCCCGTATCGTAGTTATCTACACGACGGGGAGTCA
GGCAACTATGGATGAACGAAATAGACAGATCGCTGAGATAGGTGCCTCACTGATTAAGCATTGGTAACTG
TCAGACCAAGTTTACTCATATATACTTTAGATTGATTTAAAACTTCATTTTTAATTTAAAAGGATCTAGG
TGAAGATCCTTTTTGATAATCTCATGACCAAAATCCCTTAACGTGAGTTTTCGTTCCACTGAGCGTCAGA
CCCCGTAGAAAAGATCAAAGGATCTTC
Features (pLannotate 1.2.2; 34 found; start..end, strand, type, name):
      1..589     +  rep_origin     ori: high-copy-number ColE1/pMB1/pBR322/pUC origin of replication
    772..864     +  CDS            lacI (fragment): lac repressor; lacI; The lac repressor binds to the lac operator to inhibit transcription in E. coli. This inhibition can be relieved by adding lactose or isopropyl-β-D-thiogalactopyranoside (IPTG).
    877..898     +  protein_bind   CAP binding site: CAP binding activates transcription in the presence of cAMP. E. coli catabolite activator protein
    913..943     +  promoter       lac promoter: promoter for the E. coli lac operon
    947..969     +  protein_bind   lac operator (fragment): The lac repressor binds to the lac operator to inhibit transcription in E. coli. This inhibition can be relieved by adding lactose or isopropyl-β-D-thiogalactopyranoside (IPTG). lac repressor encoded by lacI
   1012..1030    +  promoter       T3 promoter: promoter for bacteriophage T3 RNA polymerase
   1058..1284    +  promoter       RSV promoter: Rous sarcoma virus enhancer/promoter
   1285..1465    +  LTR            5' LTR (truncated): truncated 5' long terminal repeat (LTR) from HIV-1
   1512..1637    +  misc_feature   HIV-1 Ψ: packaging signal of human immunodeficiency virus type 1
   1621..1984    +  CDS            HIV-1 gag (fragment): gag protein from human immunodeficiency virus 1; gag
   2130..2363    +  misc_feature   RRE: The Rev response element (RRE) of HIV-1 allows for Rev-dependent mRNA export from the nucleus to the cytoplasm.
   2740..2766    +  CDS            Rev (fragment): human immunodeficiency virus 1 (HIV-1) Rev protein; rev; enhances nuclear export of unspliced and incompletely spliced viral mRNAs
   2773..2796    +  promoter       SV40 promoter (fragment): SV40 early promoter
   2797..2868    +  promoter       SV40 promoter (fragment): SV40 enhancer and early promoter
   2892..3027    +  rep_origin     SV40 ori: SV40 origin of replication
   3073..3669    +  CDS            PuroR (fragment): puromycin N-acetyltransferase; pac from Streptomyces; confers resistance to puromycin
   3718..3835    +  misc_feature   cPPT/CTS: central polypurine tract and central termination sequence of HIV-1
   3893..4393    +  promoter       hPGK promoter: human phosphoglycerate kinase 1 promoter
   4414..4438    +  protein_bind   attB1: mutant version of attB; recombination site for the Gateway® BP reaction BP Clonase™
   4450..4476    +  CDS            3xHA (fragment): three tandem HA epitope tags
   4525..4543    +  CDS            3xHA (fragment): three tandem HA epitope tags
   4630..6915    +  CDS            ATXN1 (fragment): ATX1_HUMAN - Also known as ATX1, SCA1. Experimental evidence at protein level: Swiss-Prot protein existence level 1. Chromatin-binding factor that repress Notch signaling in the absence of Notch intracellular domain by acting as a CBF1 corepressor. Binds to the HEY promoter and might assist, along with NCOR2, RBPJ- mediated repression. Binds RNA in vitro. May be involved in RNA metabolism (PubMed:21475249). In concert with CIC and ATXN1L, involved in brain development (By similarity). From Homo sapiens (Human).
   6850..7965    +  CDS            DUX4 (fragment): DUX4_HUMAN - Also known as DUX10. Experimental evidence at protein level: Swiss-Prot protein existence level 1. [Isoform 2]: Probably inactive as a transcriptional activator, due to the absence of the C-terminal region that is important for transcriptional activation. Can inhibit transcriptional activation mediated by isoform 1. Heterologous expression of isoform 2 has no deleterious effect on cell survival. From Homo sapiens (Human).
   7970..7994    -  protein_bind   attB2: mutant version of attB; recombination site for the Gateway® BP reaction BP Clonase™
   8046..8634    +  misc_feature   WPRE: woodchuck hepatitis virus posttranscriptional regulatory element
   8685..8704    +  misc_feature   cPPT/CTS (fragment): central polypurine tract and central termination sequence of HIV-1
   8706..8939    +  LTR            3' LTR (ΔU3): self-inactivating 3' long terminal repeat (LTR) from HIV-1
   9017..9138    +  polyA_signal   SV40 poly(A) signal: SV40 polyadenylation signal
   9178..9313    +  rep_origin     SV40 ori: SV40 origin of replication
   9334..9352    -  promoter       T7 promoter: promoter for bacteriophage T7 RNA polymerase
   9360..9515    +  CDS            lacZα (fragment): LacZα fragment of β-galactosidase; lacZ fragment
   9520..9948    +  rep_origin     f1 ori (sequence partly withheld): f1 bacteriophage origin of replication; arrow indicates direction of (+) strand synthesis
  10001..10105   +  promoter       AmpR promoter: bla
  10106..10966   +  CDS            AmpR: β-lactamase; bla; confers resistance to ampicillin, carbenicillin, and related antibiotics
