[The description below was written by a language model from this plasmid's Addgene catalogue record and pLannotate feature annotations shown in this document.]
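Description:
pLEX_305_HA-ATXN1-DUX4 is a third-generation-style, self-inactivating HIV-1 lentiviral transfer plasmid (11,136 bp) built on the pLEX_305 Gateway destination backbone for constitutive expression of a fusion oncoprotein in mammalian cells. In bacteria it is maintained by a high-copy ColE1/pUC-type origin and selected through the AmpR β-lactamase gene; an f1 origin and remnants of lac/lacZα, T3 and T7 elements are carried over from the parental cloning vector. Viral genomic RNA is driven by an RSV promoter fused to a truncated 5' LTR, followed by the Ψ packaging signal with a partial gag sequence and the Rev response element for nuclear export. The transcript ends in a ΔU3 3' LTR, which inactivates the LTR promoter after integration, with an SV40 polyadenylation signal downstream.

Between the LTRs are two expression units. An SV40 early promoter drives puromycin N-acetyltransferase, allowing selection of transduced cells. Downstream, after the cPPT/CTS element that aids nuclear import of the viral genome, the human PGK promoter drives the insert, which is flanked by attB1 and attB2 sites left from Gateway recombination. The 3,528 bp insert encodes an N-terminal 3xHA epitope tag followed by a human ATXN1 portion joined in frame to a DUX4 portion, giving the ATXN1::DUX4 chimera. A WPRE after the insert enhances transcript stability and expression. According to the record, the construct is intended for stable, constitutive lentiviral expression of the HA-tagged fusion, and the associated publication concerns modelling of Capicua-family fusion oncoprotein-driven cancers; the HA tag permits detection or immunoprecipitation of the fusion protein.
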