Addgene plasmid #247364: pLEX_305_HA-ATXN1-DUX4
Purpose: Lentiviral constitutive expression construct for HA-tagged ATXN1::DUX4 (pLEX_305 backbone)
Depositing lab: Ross Okimoto. Depositing organization: University of California, San Francisco (UCSF). Publication: Modeling of Capicua Family Fusion Oncoprotein-Driven Cancers Reveals Gene-Specific Functionality. Luck C, Luo Y, Vasileva E, Jacobs KA, Riad J, Macaraig CD, Ponce RKM, Amatruda JF, Okimoto RA. Mol Cancer Res. 2026 Jan 23. doi: 10.1158/1541-7786.MCR-25-0624. PubMed 41575738.
Backbone
  Vector backbone: pLEX_305
  Backbone manufacturer: Root Lab (Addgene #41390)
  Backbone size w/o insert (bp): 7608
  Total vector size (bp): 11136
  Modifications to backbone: Gateway cloned in the HA-ATXN1::DUX4 coding sequence
  Vector type: Mammalian Expression, Lentiviral
  Selectable markers: Puromycin
Growth in bacteria
  Bacterial resistance: Ampicillin, 100 μg/mL
  Growth temperature: 30°C
  Growth strain: NEB Stable
  Growth instructions: We have had a good experience using NEB 10beta.
  Copy number: High Copy
Gene/Insert
  Gene/Insert name: HA-ATXN1::DUX4
  Species: H. sapiens (human), Synthetic
  Insert size (bp): 3528
  Mutation: Fusion between ATXN1 and DUX4
  GenBank ID: NM_001128164 NM_001306068
  Promoter: hPGK
  Tag / fusion protein: 3x HA Tag (N terminal on insert)
  Entrez Gene: DUX4 (a.k.a. DUX4L); ATXN1 (a.k.a. ATX1, D6S504E, SCA1)
  Cloning method: Gateway Cloning
  Sequencing primers: 5′ n/a insert too large - use whole plasmid sequencing; 3′ n/a insert too large - use whole plasmid sequencing
Terms and licenses: Academic/Nonprofit Terms; Industry Terms: Not Available to Industry
Depositor comments: For constitutive lentiviral expression by the hPGK promoter, with puromycin selection.
How to cite: pLEX_305_HA-ATXN1-DUX4 was a gift from Ross Okimoto (Addgene plasmid # 247364 ; http://n2t.net/addgene:247364 ; RRID:Addgene_247364)
